>Addgene plasmid #211094 | pNLF1-C_AIRE:1-545 | addgene full sequence | sequence record 425982 | Addgene NGS Result
TCAATATTGGCCATTAGCCATATTATTCATTGGTTATATAGCATAAATCAATATTGGCTATTGGCCATTG
CATACGTTGTATCTATATCATAATATGTACATTTATATTGGCTCATGTCCAATATGACCGCCATGTTGGC
ATTGATTATTGACTAGTTATTAATAGTAATCAATTACGGGGTCATTAGTTCATAGCCCATATATGGAGTT
CCGCGTTACATAACTTACGGTAAATGGCCCGCCTGGCTGACCGCCCAACGACCCCCGCCCATTGACGTCA
ATAATGACGTATGTTCCCATAGTAACGCCAATAGGGACTTTCCATTGACGTCAATGGGTGGAGTATTTAC
GGTAAACTGCCCACTTGGCAGTACATCAAGTGTATCATATGCCAAGTCCGCCCCCTATTGACGTCAATGA
CGGTAAATGGCCCGCCTGGCATTATGCCCAGTACATGACCTTACGGGACTTTCCTACTTGGCAGTACATC
TACGTATTAGTCATCGCTATTACCATGGTGATGCGGTTTTGGCAGTACACCAATGGGCGTGGATAGCGGT
TTGACTCACGGGGATTTCCAAGTCTCCACCCCATTGACGTCAATGGGAGTTTGTTTTGGCACCAAAATCA
ACGGGACTTTCCAAAATGTCGTAATAACCCCGCCCCGTTGACGCAAATGGGCGGTAGGCGTGTACGGTGG
GAGGTCTATATAAGCAGAGCTGGTTTAGTGAACCGTCAGATCACTAGAAGCTTTATTGCGGTAGTTTATC
ACAGTTAAATTGCTAACGCAGTCAGTGCTTCTGACACAACAGTCTCGAACTTAAGCTGCAGAAGTTGGTC
GTGAGGCACTGGGCAGGTAAGTATCAAGGTTACAAGACAGGTTTAAGGAGACCAATAGAAACTGGGCTTG
TCGAGACAGAGAAGACTCTTGCGTTTCTGATAGGCACCTATTGGTCTTACTGACATCCACTTTGCCTTTC
TCTCCACAGGTGTCCACTCCCAGTTCAATTACAGCTCTTAAGGCTAGAGTATTAATACGACTCACTATAG
GGCTAGCAAAGCGATCGCTTCCGAATTCGCCACCATGGCGACGGACGCGGCGCTACGCCGGCTTCTGAGG
CTGCACCGCACGGAGATCGCGGTGGCCGTGGACAGCGCCTTCCCACTGCTGCACGCGCTGGCTGACCACG
ACGTGGTCCCCGAGGACAAGTTTCAGGAGACGCTTCATCTGAAGGAAAAGGAGGGCTGCCCCCAGGCCTT
CCACGCCCTCCTGTCCTGGCTGCTGACCCAGGACTCCACAGCCATCCTGGACTTCTGGAGGGTGCTGTTC
AAGGACTACAACCTGGAGCGCTATGGCCGGCTGCAGCCCATCCTGGACAGCTTCCCCAAAGATGTGGACC
TCAGCCAGCCCCGGAAGGGGAGGAAGCCCCCGGCCGTCCCCAAGGCTTTGGTACCGCCACCCAGACTCCC
CACCAAGAGGAAGGCCTCAGAAGAGGCTCGAGCTGCCGCGCCAGCAGCCCTGACTCCAAGGGGCACCGCC
AGCCCAGGCTCTCAACTGAAGGCCAAGCCCCCCAAGAAGCCGGAGAGCAGCGCAGAGCAGCAGCGCCTTC
CACTCGGGAACGGGATTCAGACCATGTCAGCTTCAGTCCAGAGAGCTGTGGCCATGTCCTCCGGGGACGT
CCCGGGAGCCCGAGGGGCCGTGGAGGGGATCCTCATCCAGCAGGTGTTTGAGTCAGGCGGCTCCAAGAAG
TGCATCCAGGTTGGTGGGGAGTTCTACACTCCCAGCAAGTTCGAAGACTCCGGCAGTGGGAAGAACAAGG
CCCGCAGCAGCAGTGGCCCGAAGCCTCTGGTTCGAGCCAAGGGAGCCCAGGGCGCTGCCCCCGGTGGAGG
TGAGGCTAGGCTGGGCCAGCAGGGCAGCGTTCCCGCCCCTCTGGCCCTCCCCAGTGACCCCCAGCTCCAC
CAGAAGAATGAGGACGAGTGTGCCGTGTGTCGGGACGGCGGGGAGCTCATCTGCTGTGACGGCTGCCCTC
GGGCCTTCCACCTGGCCTGCCTGTCCCCTCCGCTCCGGGAGATCCCCAGTGGGACCTGGAGGTGCTCCAG
CTGCCTGCAGGCAACAGTCCAGGAGGTGCAGCCCCGGGCAGAGGAGCCCCGGCCCCAGGAGCCACCCGTG
GAGACCCCGCTCCCCCCGGGGCTTAGGTCGGCGGGAGAGGAGGTAAGAGGTCCACCTGGGGAACCCCTAG
CCGGCATGGACACGACTCTTGTCTACAAGCACCTGCCGGCTCCGCCTTCTGCAGCCCCGCTGCCAGGGCT
GGACTCCTCGGCCCTGCACCCCCTACTGTGTGTGGGTCCTGAGGGTCAGCAGAACCTGGCTCCTGGTGCG
CGTTGCGGGGTGTGCGGAGATGGTACGGACGTGCTGCGGTGTACTCACTGCGCCGCTGCCTTCCACTGGC
GCTGCCACTTCCCAGCCGGCACCTCCCGGCCCGGGACGGGCCTGCGCTGCAGATCCTGCTCAGGAGACGT
GACCCCAGCCCCTGTGGAGGGGGTGCTGGCCCCCAGCCCCGCCCGCCTGGCCCCTGGGCCTGCCAAGGAT
GACACTGCCAGTCACGAGCCCGCTCTGCACAGGGATGACCTGGAGTCCCTTCTGAGCGAGCACACCTTCG
ATGGCATCCTGCAGTGGGCCATCCAGAGCATGGCCCGTCCGGCGGCCCCCTTCCCCTCCTCTAGATTTGG
GCCCAATTCCTGCAGGCGAGCTCTCGGCTCGAGCGGCGTCTTCACACTCGAAGATTTCGTTGGGGACTGG
CGACAGACAGCCGGCTACAACCTGGACCAAGTCCTTGAACAGGGAGGTGTGTCCAGTTTGTTTCAGAATC
TCGGGGTGTCCGTAACTCCGATCCAAAGGATTGTCCTGAGCGGTGAAAATGGGCTGAAGATCGACATCCA
TGTCATCATCCCGTATGAAGGTCTGAGCGGCGACCAAATGGGCCAGATCGAAAAAATTTTTAAGGTGGTG
TACCCTGTGGATGATCATCACTTTAAGGTGATCCTGCACTATGGCACACTGGTAATCGACGGGGTTACGC
CGAACATGATCGACTATTTCGGACGGCCGTATGAAGGCATCGCCGTGTTCGACGGCAAAAAGATCACTGT
AACAGGGACCCTGTGGAACGGCAACAAAATTATCGACGAGCGCCTGATCAACCCCGACGGCTCCCTGCTG
TTCCGAGTAACCATCAACGGAGTGACCGGCTGGCGGCTGTGCGAACGCATTCTGGCGTAAGGCCGCGACT
CTAGGGCATGCAAGCTGATCCGGCTGCTAACAAAGCCCGAAAGGAAGCTGAGTTGGCTGCTGCCACCGCT
GAGCAATAACTAGCATAACCCCTTGGGGCGGCCGCTTCGAGCAGACATGATAAGATACATTGATGAGTTT
GGACAAACCACAACTAGAATGCAGTGAAAAAAATGCTTTATTTGTGAAATTTGTGATGCTATTGCTTTAT
TTGTAACCATTATAAGCTGCAATAAACAAGTTAACAACAACAATTGCATTCATTTTATGTTTCAGGTTCA
GGGGGAGATGTGGGAGGTTTTTTTAAGCAAGTAAAACCTCTACAAATGTGGTAAAATCGAATTTTAACAA
AATATTAACGCTTACAATTTCCTGATGCGGTATTTTCTCCTTACGCATCTGTGCGGTATTTCACACCGCA
TACGCGGATCTGCGCAGCACCATGGCCTGAAATAACCTCTGAAAGAGGAACTTGGTTAGGTACCTTCTGA
GGCGGAAAGAACCAGCTGTGGAATGTGTGTCAGTTAGGGTGTGGAAAGTCCCCAGGCTCCCCAGCAGGCA
GAAGTATGCAAAGCATGCATCTCAATTAGTCAGCAACCAGGTGTGGAAAGTCCCCAGGCTCCCCAGCAGG
CAGAAGTATGCAAAGCATGCATCTCAATTAGTCAGCAACCATAGTCCCGCCCCTAACTCCGCCCATCCCG
CCCCTAACTCCGCCCAGTTCCGCCCATTCTCCGCCCCATGGCTGACTAATTTTTTTTATTTATGCAGAGG
CCGAGGCCGCCTCGGCCTCTGAGCTATTCCAGAAGTAGTGAGGAGGCTTTTTTGGAGGCCTAGGCTTTTG
CAAAAAGCTCGATTCTTCTGACACTAGCGCCACCATGAAGAAGCCCGAACTCACCGCTACCAGCGTTGAA
AAATTTCTCATCGAGAAGTTCGACAGTGTGAGCGACCTGATGCAGTTGTCGGAGGGCGAAGAGAGCCGAG
CCTTCAGCTTCGATGTCGGCGGACGCGGCTATGTACTGCGGGTGAATAGCTGCGCTGATGGCTTCTACAA
AGACCGCTACGTGTACCGCCACTTCGCCAGCGCTGCACTACCCATCCCCGAAGTGTTGGACATCGGCGAG
TTCAGCGAGAGCCTGACATACTGCATCAGTAGACGCGCCCAAGGCGTTACTCTCCAAGACCTCCCCGAAA
CAGAGCTGCCTGCTGTGTTACAGCCTGTCGCCGAAGCTATGGATGCTATTGCCGCCGCCGACCTCAGTCA
AACCAGCGGCTTCGGCCCATTCGGGCCCCAAGGCATCGGCCAGTACACAACCTGGCGGGATTTCATTTGC
GCCATTGCTGATCCCCATGTCTACCACTGGCAGACCGTGATGGACGACACCGTGTCCGCCAGCGTAGCTC
AAGCCCTGGACGAACTGATGCTGTGGGCCGAAGACTGTCCCGAGGTGCGCCACCTCGTCCATGCCGACTT
CGGCAGCAACAACGTCCTGACCGACAACGGCCGCATCACCGCCGTAATCGACTGGTCCGAAGCTATGTTC
GGGGACAGTCAGTACGAGGTGGCCAACATCTTCTTCTGGCGGCCCTGGCTGGCTTGCATGGAGCAGCAGA
CTCGCTACTTCGAGCGCCGGCATCCCGAGCTGGCCGGCAGCCCTCGTCTGCGAGCCTACATGCTGCGCAT
CGGCCTGGATCAGCTCTACCAGAGCCTCGTGGACGGCAACTTCGACGATGCTGCCTGGGCTCAAGGCCGC
TGCGATGCCATCGTCCGCAGCGGGGCCGGCACCGTCGGTCGCACACAAATCGCTCGCCGGAGCGCAGCCG
TATGGACCGACGGCTGCGTCGAGGTGCTGGCCGACAGCGGCAACCGCCGGCCCAGTACACGACCGCGCGC
TAAGGAGGTAGGTCGAGTTTAGACTCTAGCCATCACGATGGCCGCAATAAAATATCTTTATTTTCATTAC
ATCTGTGTGTTGGTTTTTTGTGTGAATCGATAGCGATAAGGATCCTCTTTGCGCTTGCGTTTTCCCTTGT
CCAGATAGCCCAGTAGCTGACATTCATCCGGGGTCAGCACCGTTTCTGCGGACTGGCTTTCTACGTAATG
GTTTCTTAGACGTCAGGTGGCACTTTTCGGGGAAATGTGCGCGGAACCCCTATTTGTTTATTTTTCTAAA
TACATTCAAATATGTATCCGCTCATGAGACAATAACCCTGATAAATGCTTCAATAATATTGAAAAAGGAA
GAGTATGAGTATTCAACATTTCCGTGTCGCCCTTATTCCCTTTTTTGCGGCATTTTGCCTTCCTGTTTTT
GCTCACCCAGAAACGCTGGTGAAAGTAAAAGATGCTGAAGATCAGTTGGGTGCACGAGTGGGTTACATCG
AACTGGATCTCAACAGCGGTAAGATCCTTGAGAGTTTTCGCCCCGAAGAACGTTTTCCAATGATGAGCAC
TTTCAAAGTTCTGCTATGTGGCGCGGTATTATCCCGTATTGACGCCGGGCAAGAGCAACTCGGTCGCCGC
ATACACTATTCTCAGAATGACTTGGTTGAGTACTCACCAGTCACAGAAAAGCATCTTACGGATGGCATGA
CAGTAAGAGAATTATGCAGTGCTGCCATAACCATGAGTGATAACACTGCGGCCAACTTACTTCTGACAAC
TATCGGAGGACCGAAGGAGCTAACCGCTTTTTTGCACAACATGGGGGATCATGTAACTCGCCTTGATCGT
TGGGAACCGGAGCTGAATGAAGCCATACCAAACGACGAGCGTGACACCACGATGCCTGTAGCAATGGCAA
CAACGTTGCGCAAACTATTAACTGGCGAACTACTTACTCTAGCTTCCCGGCAACAATTAATAGACTGGAT
GGAGGCGGATAAAGTTGCAGGACCACTTCTGCGCTCGGCCCTTCCGGCTGGCTGGTTTATTGCTGATAAA
TCTGGAGCCGGTGAGCGTGGGTCTCGCGGTATCATTGCAGCACTGGGGCCAGATGGTAAGCCCTCCCGTA
TCGTAGTTATCTACACGACGGGGAGTCAGGCAACTATGGATGAACGAAATAGACAGATCGCTGAGATAGG
TGCCTCACTGATTAAGCATTGGTAATTCGAAATGACCGACCAAGCGACGCCCAACCGGTATCAGCTCACT
CAAAGGCGGTAATACGGTTATCCACAGAATCAGGGGATAACGCAGGAAAGAACATGTGAGCAAAAGGCCA
GCAAAAGGCCAGGAACCGTAAAAAGGCCGCGTTGCTGGCGTTTTTCCATAGGCTCCGCCCCCCTGACGAG
CATCACAAAAATCGACGCTCAAGTCAGAGGTGGCGAAACCCGACAGGACTATAAAGATACCAGGCGTTTC
CCCCTGGAAGCTCCCTCGTGCGCTCTCCTGTTCCGACCCTGCCGCTTACCGGATACCTGTCCGCCTTTCT
CCCTTCGGGAAGCGTGGCGCTTTCTCATAGCTCACGCTGTAGGTATCTCAGTTCGGTGTAGGTCGTTCGC
TCCAAGCTGGGCTGTGTGCACGAACCCCCCGTTCAGCCCGACCGCTGCGCCTTATCCGGTAACTATCGTC
TTGAGTCCAACCCGGTAAGACACGACTTATCGCCACTGGCAGCAGCCACTGGTAACAGGATTAGCAGAGC
GAGGTATGTAGGCGGTGCTACAGAGTTCTTGAAGTGGTGGCCTAACTACGGCTACACTAGAAGGACAGTA
TTTGGTATCTGCGCTCTGCTGAAGCCAGTTACCTTCGGAAAAAGAGTTGGTAGCTCTTGATCCGGCAAAC
AAACCACCGCTGGTAGCGGTGGTTTTTTTGTTTGCAAGCAGCAGATTACGCGCAGAAAAAAAGGATTTCA
AGAAGATCCTTTGATCTTTTCTACGGGGTCTGACGCTCAGTGGAACGAAAACTCACGTTAAGGGATTTTG
GTCATGAGATTATCAAAAAGGATCTTCACCTAGATCCTTTTATAGTCCGGAAATACAGGAACGCACGCTG
GATGGCCCTTCGCTGGGATGGTGAAACCATGAAAAATGGCAGCTTCAGTGGATTAAGTGGGGGTAATGTG
GCCTGTACCCTCTGGTTGCATAGGTATTCATACGGTTAAAATTTATCAGGCGCGATTGCGGCAGTTTTTC
GGGTGGTTTGTTGCCATTTTTACCTGTCTGCTGCCGTGATCGCGCTGAACGCGTTTTAGCGGTGCGTACA
ATTAAGGGATTATGGTAAATCCACTTACTGTCTGCCCTCGTAGCCATCGAGATAAACCGCAGTACTCCGG
CCACGATGCGTCCGGCGTAGAGGATCGAGATCT
Features (pLannotate 1.2.2; 20 found; start..end, strand, type, name):
    140..517     +  enhancer       CMV enhancer: human cytomegalovirus immediate early enhancer
    519..718     +  promoter       CMV promoter: human cytomegalovirus (CMV) immediate early promoter
    857..989     +  intron         chimeric intron: chimera between introns from human β-globin and immunoglobulin heavy chain genes
   1033..1051    +  promoter       T7 promoter: promoter for bacteriophage T7 RNA polymerase
   1085..2719    +  CDS            AIRE: AIRE_HUMAN - Also known as APECED. Experimental evidence at protein level: Swiss-Prot protein existence level 1. Transcription factor playing an essential role to promote self-tolerance in the thymus by regulating the expression of a wide array of self-antigens that have the commonality of being tissue- restricted in their expression pattern in the periphery, called tissue restricted antigens (TRA) (PubMed:26084028). Binds to G-doublets in an A/T-rich environment; the preferred motif is a tandem repeat of 5'- ATTGGTTA-3' combined with a 5'-TTATTA-3' box. Binds to nucleosomes (By similarity). B
   2768..3280    +  CDS            Nluc: NanoLuc® luciferase human codon-optimized
   3313..3362    +  CDS            SET1 (fragment): solubility-enhancement tag derived from T7 phage gene 10B
   3370..3389    +  terminator     T7 terminator (fragment): transcription terminator for bacteriophage T7 RNA polymerase
   3411..3532    -  polyA_signal   SV40 poly(A) signal: SV40 polyadenylation signal
   3555..3623    -  CDS            large T antigen (fragment): large T antigen from SV40 (simian virus 40)
   3628..3660    +  rep_origin     M13 ori (fragment): M13 bacteriophage origin of replication; arrow indicates direction of (+) strand synthesis
   3661..3712    -  misc_feature   bom (fragment): basis of mobility region from pBR322
   3777..4134    +  promoter       SV40 promoter: SV40 enhancer and early promoter
   4165..5187    +  CDS            hph: KHYB_ECOLX - Experimental evidence at protein level: Swiss-Prot protein existence level 1. The aminoglycoside phosphotransferases achieve inactivation of their antibiotic substrates by phosphorylation. Only phosphorylates hygromycin and closely related compounds such as demethyl analogs and destomycin. From Escherichia coli.
   5226..5274    +  polyA_signal   poly(A) signal: synthetic polyadenylation signal
   5295..5387    -  CDS            tnpA (fragment): TN5P_ECOLX - Also known as tnp. Experimental evidence at protein level: Swiss-Prot protein existence level 1. Mediates transposition of transposon Tn5 by a 'cut and paste' mechanism. First, the monomeric transposase binds the 19 bp inverted DNA repeats flanking the transposon. Then, dimerization of the DNA- bound transposase creates a synaptic DNA complex. After nicking of the first DNA strand, excision of the transposon proceeds through a series of intermediates. The transposase then mediates the insertion of the transposon at a new site by strand transfer. The activity of the wild- type tran
   5430..5534    +  promoter       AmpR promoter: bla
   5535..6395    +  CDS            AmpR: β-lactamase; bla; confers resistance to ampicillin, carbenicillin, and related antibiotics
   6553..7141    -  rep_origin     ori: high-copy-number ColE1/pMB1/pBR322/pUC origin of replication
   7257..7540    +  misc_feature   cer region: ColE1-derived recombination site that helps to maintain plasmids as monomers
