[The description below was written by a language model from this plasmid's Addgene catalogue record and pLannotate feature annotations shown in this document.]
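Description:
pNLF1-C_AIRE:1-545 is a mammalian expression plasmid of about 7.6 kb built on Promega's pNLF1-C backbone, which is designed for making C-terminal NanoLuc luciferase fusions. In bacteria it is maintained at high copy through a ColE1/pUC-type origin and selected with ampicillin via the β-lactamase gene. A ColE1 cer site is also present, which helps keep the plasmid in monomeric form. For selection in mammalian cells, an SV40 enhancer/early promoter drives the hygromycin phosphotransferase gene (hph), followed by a synthetic poly(A) signal.

The payload is the wild-type, full-length human AIRE coding sequence (residues M1–S545, 1635 bp), derived from synthetic double-stranded DNA and inserted by ligation-independent cloning between EcoRI and XbaI sites that remain intact. AIRE, the autoimmune regulator, is a transcription factor that promotes thymic self-tolerance by driving expression of tissue-restricted antigens. Transcription comes from the CMV immediate-early enhancer and promoter, followed by a chimeric β-globin/immunoglobulin intron that generally improves mRNA processing and expression. A T7 promoter sits just upstream of the insert and could support in vitro transcription. The AIRE reading frame continues through a short linker into human codon-optimized NanoLuc, and an SV40 poly(A) signal is annotated downstream of the cassette. Several other short annotated hits (SET1, T7 terminator, large T antigen, M13 ori, bom and tnpA fragments) are partial matches that probably reflect backbone remnants rather than functional parts.

The resulting AIRE–NanoLuc fusion gives a small, bright luminescent reporter on the protein in transfected cells. Such fusions are commonly used as donors in bioluminescence-based assays of protein levels, interactions or ligand engagement, though the record states only the expression purpose. The associated publication concerns ligandability of WD40 repeat proteins.
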