Addgene plasmid #211094: pNLF1-C_AIRE:1-545
Purpose: Mammalian expression of full-length human AIRE. C-terminal NanoLuc luciferase tag.
Depositing lab: Cheryl Arrowsmith. Publication: A Target Class Ligandability Evaluation of WD40 Repeat-Containing Proteins. Ackloo S, Li F, Szewczyk M, Seitova A, Loppnau P, Zeng H, Xu J, Ahmad S, Arnautova YA, Baghaie AJ, Beldar S, Bolotokova A, Centrella PA, Chau I, Clark MA, Cuozzo JW, Dehghani-Tafti S, Disch JS, Dong A, Dumas A, Feng JA, Ghiabi P, Gibson E, Gilmer J, Goldman B, Green SR, Guie MA, Guilinger JP, Harms N, Herasymenko O, Houliston S, Hutchinson A, Kearnes S, Keefe AD, Kimani SW, Kramer T, Kutera M, Kwak HA, Lento C, Li Y, Liu J, Loup J, Machado RAC, Mulhern CJ, Perveen S, Righetto GL, Riley P, Shrestha S, Sigel EA, Silva M, Sintchak MD, Slakman BL, Taylor RD, Thompson J, Torng W, Underkoffler C, von Rechenberg M, Walsh RT, Watson I, Wilson DJ, Wolf E, Yadav M, Yazdi AK, Zhang J, Zhang Y, Santhakumar V, Edwards AM, Barsyte-Lovejoy D, Schapira M, Brown PJ, Halabelian L, Arrowsmith CH. J Med Chem. 2025 Jan 23;68(2):1092-1112. doi: 10.1021/acs.jmedchem.4c02010. Epub 2024 Nov 4. PubMed 39495097.
Backbone
  Vector backbone: pNLF1-C
  Backbone manufacturer: Promega
  Vector type: Mammalian Expression
  Selectable markers: Hygromycin
Growth in bacteria
  Bacterial resistance: Ampicillin, 100 μg/mL
  Growth temperature: 37°C
  Growth strain: DH5alpha
  Copy number: High Copy
Gene/Insert
  Gene/Insert name: AIRE:M1-S545
  Species: H. sapiens (human)
  Insert size (bp): 1635
  Mutation: wild type
  Entrez Gene: AIRE (a.k.a. AIRE1, APECED, APS1, APSI, PGA1)
  Promoter: CMV
  Tag / fusion protein: NanoLuc luciferase (C terminal on insert)
  Cloning method: Ligation Independent Cloning
  Sequencing primers: 5′ ttacagctcttaaggctagag; 3′ agccggctgtctgtcgccag
Resource information
  A portion of this plasmid was derived from a plasmid made by: Integrated DNA Technologies (Synthetic dsDNA)
Terms and licenses: Academic/Nonprofit Terms; Industry Terms: Not Available to Industry
Depositor comments: 5' Cloning Site: EcoR1 (not destroyed), 3' Cloning Site: Xba1 (not destroyed). C terminal tag: srfgpnscrralgssgvftledfvgdwrqtagynldqvleqggvsslfqnlgvsvtpiqrivlsgenglkidihviipyeglsgdqmgqiekifkvvypvddhhfkvilhygtlvidgvtpnmidyfgrpyegiavfdgkkitvtgtlwngnkiiderlinpdgsllfrvtingvtgwrlcerila.
How to cite: pNLF1-C_AIRE:1-545 was a gift from Cheryl Arrowsmith (Addgene plasmid # 211094 ; http://n2t.net/addgene:211094 ; RRID:Addgene_211094)
