>Addgene plasmid #211094 | pNLF1-C_AIRE:1-545 | depositor partial sequence | sequence record 411668 | Insert sequence
ATGGCGACGGACGCGGCGCTACGCCGGCTTCTGAGGCTGCACCGCACGGAGATCGCGGTGGCCGTGGACA
GCGCCTTCCCACTGCTGCACGCGCTGGCTGACCACGACGTGGTCCCCGAGGACAAGTTTCAGGAGACGCT
TCATCTGAAGGAAAAGGAGGGCTGCCCCCAGGCCTTCCACGCCCTCCTGTCCTGGCTGCTGACCCAGGAC
TCCACAGCCATCCTGGACTTCTGGAGGGTGCTGTTCAAGGACTACAACCTGGAGCGCTATGGCCGGCTGC
AGCCCATCCTGGACAGCTTCCCCAAAGATGTGGACCTCAGCCAGCCCCGGAAGGGGAGGAAGCCCCCGGC
CGTCCCCAAGGCTTTGGTACCGCCACCCAGACTCCCCACCAAGAGGAAGGCCTCAGAAGAGGCTCGAGCT
GCCGCGCCAGCAGCCCTGACTCCAAGGGGCACCGCCAGCCCAGGCTCTCAACTGAAGGCCAAGCCCCCCA
AGAAGCCGGAGAGCAGCGCAGAGCAGCAGCGCCTTCCACTCGGGAACGGGATTCAGACCATGTCAGCTTC
AGTCCAGAGAGCTGTGGCCATGTCCTCCGGGGACGTCCCGGGAGCCCGAGGGGCCGTGGAGGGGATCCTC
ATCCAGCAGGTGTTTGAGTCAGGCGGCTCCAAGAAGTGCATCCAGGTTGGTGGGGAGTTCTACACTCCCA
GCAAGTTCGAAGACTCCGGCAGTGGGAAGAACAAGGCCCGCAGCAGCAGTGGCCCGAAGCCTCTGGTTCG
AGCCAAGGGAGCCCAGGGCGCTGCCCCCGGTGGAGGTGAGGCTAGGCTGGGCCAGCAGGGCAGCGTTCCC
GCCCCTCTGGCCCTCCCCAGTGACCCCCAGCTCCACCAGAAGAATGAGGACGAGTGTGCCGTGTGTCGGG
ACGGCGGGGAGCTCATCTGCTGTGACGGCTGCCCTCGGGCCTTCCACCTGGCCTGCCTGTCCCCTCCGCT
CCGGGAGATCCCCAGTGGGACCTGGAGGTGCTCCAGCTGCCTGCAGGCAACAGTCCAGGAGGTGCAGCCC
CGGGCAGAGGAGCCCCGGCCCCAGGAGCCACCCGTGGAGACCCCGCTCCCCCCGGGGCTTAGGTCGGCGG
GAGAGGAGGTAAGAGGTCCACCTGGGGAACCCCTAGCCGGCATGGACACGACTCTTGTCTACAAGCACCT
GCCGGCTCCGCCTTCTGCAGCCCCGCTGCCAGGGCTGGACTCCTCGGCCCTGCACCCCCTACTGTGTGTG
GGTCCTGAGGGTCAGCAGAACCTGGCTCCTGGTGCGCGTTGCGGGGTGTGCGGAGATGGTACGGACGTGC
TGCGGTGTACTCACTGCGCCGCTGCCTTCCACTGGCGCTGCCACTTCCCAGCCGGCACCTCCCGGCCCGG
GACGGGCCTGCGCTGCAGATCCTGCTCAGGAGACGTGACCCCAGCCCCTGTGGAGGGGGTGCTGGCCCCC
AGCCCCGCCCGCCTGGCCCCTGGGCCTGCCAAGGATGACACTGCCAGTCACGAGCCCGCTCTGCACAGGG
ATGACCTGGAGTCCCTTCTGAGCGAGCACACCTTCGATGGCATCCTGCAGTGGGCCATCCAGAGCATGGC
CCGTCCGGCGGCCCCCTTCCCCTCC
